>Addgene plasmid #102926 | pCKTRBS-LmrR-BzdB1_nSP | addgene full sequence | sequence record 202795 | Addgene NGS Result
TCCCTATCAGTGATAGAGATTGACATCCCTATCAGTGATAGAGATACTGAGCACATCAGCAGGACGCACT
GACCGGCGGCCGCGCGAATTCGAGCTCGGTACCCGGGTGACCTAAGGAGGTAAATAATGGCAGAAATACC
AAAAGAAATGTTACGAGCCCAAACCAATGTAATTTTGCTCAATGTCCTAAAACAAGGAGATAATTATGTT
TACGGTATTATCAAACAAGTCAAGGAAGCCTCGAATGGAGAAATGGAACTTAATGAAGCCACGCTCTATA
CGATCTTTAAAAGACTTGAAAAGGATGGGATTATCAGTTCTTATTGGGGAGATGAAAGTCAAGGCGGGCG
TCGCAAGTATTACCGACTGCAGAGCGCAAATAAAATTCGTGTGGGTTTAATGCTGCCTTACACCGGTACC
TATGCGAGCCTGGGTAATGCCATTACCAATGGCTTTAAACTGGCCGTTGAACAAGGTGGTGGTAAACTGG
GTGGTCGCGAGATTGAGTACTTCACCGTGGATGATGAAAGCGATGCCGCAAAAGCGCCGGAAAATGCCAA
CAAACTGATTAAACGTGATAATGTGGATGTGCTGATTGGCACCGTTCATAGCGGCGTTGCACTGGCAATG
ACCCGTGTTGCACGTGAAACCAAAACACTGCTGATCGTTCCGAATGCGGGTGCAGATGAAATTACCGGTC
CGCTGTGTAGCCCGAATATTTTTCGTACAAGCTTTAGCGCATGGCAGCCGGCATATGCAATGGGTCAGGT
GATGGCCGAAAAAAAACATAAAAATGTGGTGACCCTGAGCTGGAAATATAGCTTCGGCGAACAGAGCGTG
GCAGGTTTCAAGGAAGCCTTTGAAAAAGGCGGCGGCAAAGTGGTTAAAGAAATGTATCTGCCGTTTCCGA
ACGTGGAATTTCAGCCGTATCTGACGGAAATTGCCGCACTGAAACCGGATGCCGTGTTTGTGTTTTTTGC
CGGCGGTGGTGCAGTGAAATTTGTGAAAGATTATGACGCCGCAGGTCTGAAAAAAACCATTCCGCTGTAT
GGTAGCGGTTTTCTGACCGATGGTACCCTGGAAGCACAGGGTGATAGCGCAGAAGGTATTCTGACCACCC
TGCATTATGCAGATGGTCTGGATATTGCAAAAGATAAAGCCTTTCGTACCGCCTATGCCATGGCCTTCAA
AACCCAGCCGGATGTTTATAGCGTTCAGGGTTATGATGCAGCACAGCTTTTTGCAGCAGGTTTGGCGGGT
GTTGCCGGTGATGTTACCAAACGTGAAGCACTGATTGCAGCAATGGAAAAAGCAACCATTGATAGCCCGC
GTGGTCGTTTTACCCTGAGTAAAGCACATAATCCGGTGCAGGATATTTACCTGCGGAAAGTGGAAGCCAA
ACAGAATAAAGTGATCGCAGTGGCAGCAAAAGCCCTGGCAGATCCGGCACGTGGTTGTCGTATGTAAGAT
CTCTAGAGTGGACCTTGGTTGTCGTATGTAAGATCCTCTAGAGTGGACCTCGTGGTTGTCGTATGTAAGA
TCCTCTAGAGTGGACCTCGTGGTTGTCGTATGTAAGATCCTCTAGAGTGGACCTGCAGGCATGCAAGCTT
GCGGCCGCCCGTTTTTATCAGGCTCTGGGAGGCAGAATAAATGATCATATCGTCAATTATTACCTCCACG
GGGAGAGCCTGAGCAAACTGGCCTCAGGCATTTGAGAAGCACACGGTCACACTGCTTCCGGTAGTCAATA
AACCGGTAAACCAGCAATAGACATAAGCGGCTATTTAACGACCCTGCCCTGAACCGACGACCGGGTCGAA
TTTGCTTTCGAATTTCTGCCATTCATCCGCTTATTATCACTTATTCAGGCGTAGCAACCAGGCGTTTAAG
GGCACCAATAACTGCCTTAAAAAAATTACGCCCCGCCCTGCCACTCATCGCAGTACTGTTGTAATTCATT
AAGCATTCTGCCGACATGGAAGCCATCACAAACGGCATGATGAACCTGAATCGCCAGCGGCATCAGCACC
TTGTCGCCTTGCGTATAATATTTGCCCATGGTGAAAACGGGGGCGAAGAAGTTGTCCATATTGGCCACGT
TTAAATCAAAACTGGTGAAACTCACCCAGGGATTGGCTGAGACGAAAAACATATTCTCAATAAACCCTTT
AGGGAAATAGGCCAGGTTTTCACCGTAACACGCCACATCTTGCGAATATATGTGTAGAAACTGCCGGAAA
TCGTCGTGGTATTCACTCCAGAGCGATGAAAACGTTTCAGTTTGCTCATGGAAAACGGTGTAACAAGGGT
GAACACTATCCCATATCACCAGCTCACCGTCTTTCATTGCCATACGAAATTCCGGATGAGCATTCATCAG
GCGGGCAAGAATGTGAATAAAGGCCGGATAAAACTTGTGCTTATTTTTCTTTACGGTCTTTAAAAAGGCC
GTAATATCCAGCTGAACGGTCTGGTTATAGGTACATTGAGCAACTGACTGAAATGCCTCAAAATGTTCTT
TACGATGCCATTGGGATATATCAACGGTGGTATATCCAGTGATTTTTTTCTCCATTTTAGCTTCCTTAGC
TCCTGAAAATCTCGATAACTCAAAAAATACGCCCGGTAGTGATCTTATTTCATTATGGTGAAAGTTGGAA
CCTCTTACGTGCCGATCAACGTCTCATTTTCGCCAAAAGTTGGCCCAGGGCTTCCCGGTATCAACAGGGA
CACCAGGATTTATTTATTCTGCGAAGTGATCTTCCGTCACAGGTATTTATTCGGCGCCTGTAGTGCCATT
TACCCCCATTCACTGCCAGAGCCGTGAGCGCAGCGAACTGAATGTCACGAAAAAGACAGCGACTTAGGTG
CCTGATGGTCGGAGACAAAAGGAATATTCAGCGATTTGCCCGAGCTTGCGAGGGTGCTACTTAAGCCTTT
AGGGTTTTAAGGTCTGTTTTGTAGAGGAGCAAACAGCGTTTGCGACATCCTTTTGTAATACTGCGGAACT
GACTAAAGTAGTGAGTTATACACAGGGCTGGGATCTATTCTTTTTATCTTTTTTTATTCTTTCTTTATTC
TATAAATTATAACCACTTGAATATAAACAAAAAAAACACACAAAGGTCTAGCGGAATTTACAGAGGGTCT
AGCAGAATTTACAAGTTTTCCAGCAAAGGTCTAGCAGAATTTACAGATACCCACAACTCAAAGGAAAAGG
ACTAGTAATTATCATTGACTAGCCCATCTCAATTGGTATAGTGATTAAAATCACCTAGACCAATTGAGAT
GTATGTCTGAATTAGTTGTTTTCAAAGCAAATGAACTAGCGATTAGTCGCTATGACTTAACGGAGCATGA
AACCAAGCTAATTTTATGCTGTGTGGCACTACTCAACCCCACGATTGAAAACCCTACAAGGAAAGAACGG
ACGGTATCGTTCACTTATAACCAATACGCTCAGATGATGAACATCAGTAGGGAAAATGCTTATGGTGTAT
TAGCTAAAGCAACCAGAGAGCTGATGACGAGAACTGTGGAAATCAGGAATCCTTTGGTTAAAGGCTTTGA
GATTTTCCAGTGGACAAACTATGCCAAGTTCTCAAGCGAAAAATTAGAATTAGTTTTTAGTGAAGAGATA
TTGCCTTATCTTTTCCAGTTAAAAAAATTCATAAAATATAATCTGGAACATGTTAAGTCTTTTGAAAACA
AATACTCTATGAGGATTTATGAGTGGTTATTAAAAGAACTAACACAAAAGAAAACTCACAAGGCAAATAT
AGAGATTAGCCTTGATGAATTTAAGTTCATGTTAATGCTTGAAAATAACTACCATGAGTTTAAAAGGCTT
AACCAATGGGTTTTGAAACCAATAAGTAAAGATTTAAACACTTACAGCAATATGAAATTGGTGGTTGATA
AGCGAGGCCGCCCGACTGATACGTTGATTTTCCAAGTTGAACTAGATAGACAAATGGATCTCGTAACCGA
ACTTGAGAACAACCAGATAAAAATGAATGGTGACAAAATACCAACAACCATTACATCAGATTCCTACCTA
CATAACGGACTAAGAAAAACACTACACGATGCTTTAACTGCAAAAATTCAGCTCACCAGTTTTGAGGCAA
AATTTTTGAGTGACATGCAAAGTAAGTATGATCTCAATGGTTCGTTCTCATGGCTCACGCAAAAACAACG
AACCACACTAGAGAACATACTGGCTAAATACGGAAGGATCTGAGGTTCTTATGGCTCTTGTATCTATCAG
TGAAGCATCAAGACTAACAAACAAAAGTAGAACAACTGTTCACCGTTACATATCAAAGGGAAAACTGTCC
ATATGCACAGATGAAAACGGTGTAAAAAAGATAGATACATCAGAGCTTTTACGAGTTTTTGGTGCATTTA
AAGCTGTTCACCATGAACAGATCGACAATGTAACAGATGAACAGCATGTAACACCTAATAGAACAGGTGA
AACCAGTAAAACAAAGCAACTAGAACATGAAATTGAACACCTGAGACAACTTGTTACAGCTCAACAGTCA
CACATAGACAGCCTGAAACAGGCGATGCTGCTTATCGAATCAAAGCTGCCGACAACACGGGAGCCAGTGA
CGCCTCCCGTGGGGAAAAAATCATGGCAATTCTGGAAGAAATAGCGCCCAATACGCAAACCGCCTCTCCC
CGCGCGTTGGCCGATTCATTAATGCAGCTGGCACGACAGGTTTCCCGACTGGAAAGCGGGCAGTGAGCGC
AACGCAATTAATGTGAGTTAGCTCACTCATTAGGCACCCCAGGCTTAAGACCCACTTTCACATTTAAGTT
GTTTTTCTAATCCGCATATGATCAATTCAAGGCCGAATAAGAAGGCTGGCTCTGCACCTTGGTGATCAAA
TAATTCGATAGCTTGTCGTAATAATGGCGGCATACTATCAGTAGTAGGTGTTTCCCTTTCTTCTTTAGCG
ACTTGATGCTCTTGATCTTCCAATACGCAACCTAAAGTAAAATGCCCCACAGCGCTGAGTGCATATAATG
CATTCTCTAGTGAAAAACCTTGTTGGCATAAAAAGGCTAATTGATTTTCGAGAGTTTCATACTGTTTTTC
TGTAGGCCGTGTACCTAAATGTACTTTTGCTCCATCGCGATGACTTAGTAAAGCACATCTAAAACTTTTA
GCGTTATTACGTAAAAAATCTTGCCAGCTTTCCCCTTCTAAAGGGCAAAAGTGAGTATGGTGCCTATCTA
ACATCTCAATGGCTAAGGCGTCGAGCAAAGCCCGCTTATTTTTTACATGCCAATACAATGTAGGCTGCTC
TACACCTAGCTTCTGGGCGAGTTTACGGGTTGTTAAACCTTCGATTCCGACCTCATTAAGCAGCTCTAAT
GCGCTGTTAATCACTTTACTTTTATCTAATCTAGACATCATTAATTCCTAATTTTTGGGTCTACTCTATC
ATTGATAGCGTGCCTTTACCACTCCCTATCATCGTT
Features (pLannotate 1.2.2; 11 found; start..end, strand, type, name):
      1..74      +  promoter       PLtetO-1 promoter: modified phage lambda PL promoter with tet operator sites (Lutz and Bujard, 1997)
     86..107     +  misc_feature   MCS (fragment): pUC18/19 multiple cloning site
   1576..1610    +  misc_feature   MCS (fragment): pUC18/19 multiple cloning site
   1919..2575    -  CDS            cat: CAT_ECOLX - Experimental evidence at protein level: Swiss-Prot protein existence level 1. This enzyme is an effector of chloramphenicol resistance in bacteria. From Escherichia coli. This protein is used as a marker in many commonly used cloning vectors, such as pACYC184.
   2576..2678    -  promoter       cat promoter: promoter of the E. coli cat gene encoding chloramphenicol acetyltransferase
   3023..3245    +  rep_origin     pSC101 ori: low-copy replication origin that requires the Rep101 protein
   3293..4243    +  CDS            Rep101: RepA protein needed for replication with the pSC101 origin; rep101
   4664..4756    +  CDS            lacI (fragment): lac repressor; lacI; The lac repressor binds to the lac operator to inhibit transcription in E. coli. This inhibition can be relieved by adding lactose or isopropyl-β-D-thiogalactopyranoside (IPTG).
   4769..4790    +  protein_bind   CAP binding site: CAP binding activates transcription in the presence of cAMP. E. coli catabolite activator protein
   4805..5428    -  CDS            TetR: tetracycline repressor TetR; tetR from transposon Tn10; TetR binds to the tetracycline operator tetO to inhibit transcription. This inhibition can be relieved by adding tetracycline or doxycycline.
   5475..5491    +  protein_bind   tetracycline response element (fragment): contains seven copies of the tetracycline operator tetO tetracycline repressor TetR
