[The description below was written by a language model from this plasmid's Addgene catalogue record and pLannotate feature annotations shown in this document.]
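Description:
pCKTRBS-LmrR-BzdB1_nSP is a low-copy bacterial expression plasmid built on the pCKTRBS backbone and carrying a chimeric regulator gene, LmrR-BzdB1_nSP, also called ChBz02. It replicates in E. coli from a pSC101 origin together with the plasmid-encoded Rep101 (RepA) protein that this origin requires, which accounts for the low copy number. Selection is by chloramphenicol through a cat gene driven by its native promoter. The catalogue lists a total size of 5,388 bp (4,047 bp backbone plus a 1,341 bp insert), whereas the sequenced record used for annotation is 5,496 nt; the record does not explain this difference.

The insert was introduced by Gibson assembly. It is not annotated as a feature, but it evidently occupies the unannotated interval between two fragments of a pUC18/19-type multiple cloning site, immediately downstream of a PLtetO-1 promoter, a phage lambda PL derivative bearing tet operator sites. The plasmid also encodes the Tn10 TetR repressor on the opposite strand, so chimera expression is repressed by default and can be induced with tetracycline-class compounds. A short lacI fragment, a CAP binding site and a partial tet operator element are also detected; these appear to be backbone remnants or part of the tetR control region.

From its name and the associated publication on biosensor libraries, the insert appears to fuse the LmrR DNA-binding regulator to BzdB1, a ligand-binding domain, to build a synthetic allosteric transcription factor. The "nSP" suffix is not defined in the record, nor are the ligand or the target reporter.
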