Addgene plasmid #102926: pCKTRBS-LmrR-BzdB1_nSP
Purpose: pCKTRBS derivative carrying LmrR-BzdB1_nSP chimera, also known as ChBz02
Depositing lab: George Church. Depositing organization: Harvard Medical School. Publication: Biosensor libraries harness large classes of binding domains for construction of allosteric transcriptional regulators. Juarez JF, Lecube-Azpeitia B, Brown SL, Johnston CD, Church GM. Nat Commun. 2018 Aug 6;9(1):3101. doi: 10.1038/s41467-018-05525-6. PubMed 30082754.
Backbone
  Vector backbone: pCKTRBS
  Backbone size w/o insert (bp): 4047
  Total vector size (bp): 5388
  Vector type: Bacterial Expression
Growth in bacteria
  Bacterial resistance: Chloramphenicol, 25 μg/mL
  Growth temperature: 37°C
  Growth strain: DH5alpha
  Copy number: Low Copy
Gene/Insert
  Gene/Insert name: LmrR-BzdB1_nSP
  Insert size (bp): 1341
  Promoter: PtetO
  Cloning method: Gibson Cloning
  Sequencing primers: 5′ pCKPolyF1 (GAATTCGAGCTCGGTACCCGGG); 3′ pCKPolyR1 (GCGGCCGCAAGCTTGCATG)
Terms and licenses: Academic/Nonprofit Terms; Industry Terms: Not Available to Industry
How to cite: pCKTRBS-LmrR-BzdB1_nSP was a gift from George Church (Addgene plasmid # 102926 ; http://n2t.net/addgene:102926 ; RRID:Addgene_102926)
